Addgene plasmid #191200: pET28a-LSSmGFP-TEV-SAV
Purpose: Fusion of LSSmGFP and Streptavidin core domain separated by a TEV cleavage site for fluorescence-assisted protein purification
Depositing lab: Gregory Petsko. Depositing organization: Cornell University. Publication: Chemically stable fluorescent proteins for advanced microscopy. Campbell BC, Paez-Segala MG, Looger LL, Petsko GA, Liu CF. Nat Methods. 2022 Nov 7. pii: 10.1038/s41592-022-01660-7. doi: 10.1038/s41592-022-01660-7. PubMed 36344833.
Backbone
  Vector backbone: pET28a
  Total vector size (bp): 6460
  Modifications to backbone: Thrombin cleavage site eliminated.
  Vector type: Bacterial Expression
Growth in bacteria
  Bacterial resistance: Kanamycin, 50 μg/mL
  Growth temperature: 37°C
  Growth strain: DH5alpha
  Growth instructions: For protein production, transform the plasmid into BL21(DE3) cells and induce expression using IPTG.
  Copy number: High Copy
Gene/Insert
  Gene/Insert name: LSSmGFP & Streptavidin fusion (alt names: Large Stokes shift monomeric GFP (LSSmGFP); Streptavidin (SAV))
  Species: Synthetic
  Insert size (bp): 1224
  Promoter: T7 promoter
  Tag / fusion protein: Streptavidin core domain, amino acids 13-140 (C terminal on insert); 6xHis (N terminal on insert)
  Cloning method: Gibson Cloning
  Sequencing primers: 5′ T7 promoter; 3′ T7 terminator
Resource information
  A portion of this plasmid was derived from a plasmid made by: The streptavidin core domain sequence was synthesized from Thompson & Weber, 1993.
Terms and licenses: Academic/Nonprofit Terms; Industry Terms: Not Available to Industry
Depositor comments: Please refer to the manuscript to understand how to use this expression/purification system. The streptavidin core domain sequence, constituting amino acids 13-140 of the native protein and responsible for its activity, was synthesized from Thompson & Weber, 1993, without further codon optimization.
How to cite: pET28a-LSSmGFP-TEV-SAV was a gift from Gregory Petsko (Addgene plasmid # 191200 ; http://n2t.net/addgene:191200 ; RRID:Addgene_191200)
