[The description below was written by a language model from this plasmid's Addgene catalogue record and pLannotate feature annotations shown in this document.]
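Description:
pET28a-LSSmGFP-TEV-SAV is a bacterial expression plasmid of about 6.5 kb built on pET28a, in which the backbone's thrombin cleavage site has been removed. It is propagated in E. coli through a ColE1/pBR322-type origin accompanied by the bom and rop elements. The record lists it as high copy, although rop normally moderates copy number. Selection is by kanamycin through the aph(3')-Ia gene, and an f1 phage origin is also present. Short tetracycline-resistance and other pBR322-derived fragments in the annotation are backbone remnants rather than functional parts.

The payload is a 1,224 bp synthetic open reading frame assembled by Gibson cloning and driven by the T7 promoter with an adjacent lac operator and the T7 gene 10 ribosome binding site, ending at the T7 terminator. The plasmid-borne lacI gene keeps expression repressed until IPTG is added, and transcription requires a host that supplies T7 RNA polymerase, such as a DE3 lysogen. The encoded protein carries an N-terminal 6xHis tag, then LSSmGFP, a large Stokes shift monomeric GFP. The automated annotation labels this region mGreenLantern, presumably because of sequence similarity. A TEV protease recognition site follows, and then the streptavidin core domain (residues 13–140 of the native protein), which binds biotin and was synthesized without further codon optimization. A His-tag-like fragment is annotated just downstream of streptavidin, probably the backbone's C-terminal tag sequence, but the record does not say whether it is translated.

The stated purpose is fluorescence-assisted protein purification: the fluorescent partner lets the fusion be followed during expression and purification, and TEV cleavage separates it from the streptavidin core. Details of the system are left to the associated publication.
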