Features (pLannotate 1.2.2; 22 found; start..end, strand, type, name):
     24..452     +  rep_origin     f1 ori (sequence partly withheld): f1 bacteriophage origin of replication; arrow indicates direction of (+) strand synthesis
    505..562     +  promoter       AmpR promoter (fragment): bla
    571..1386    -  CDS            KanR: aminoglycoside phosphotransferase; aph(3')-Ia; confers resistance to kanamycin in bacteria or G418 (Geneticin®) in eukaryotes
   1508..2096    +  rep_origin     ori: high-copy-number ColE1/pMB1/pBR322/pUC origin of replication
   2282..2421    -  misc_feature   bom: basis of mobility region from pBR322
   2523..2714    -  CDS            rop: Rop protein, which maintains plasmids at low copy number; rop
   2731..3111    +  CDS            YPB1_ECOLX: Protein predicted: Swiss-Prot protein existence level 4. From Escherichia coli.
   3183..3474    -  CDS            TcR (fragment): tetracycline efflux protein; tet; confers resistance to tetracycline
   3489..3510    -  protein_bind   CAP binding site: CAP binding activates transcription in the presence of cAMP. E. coli catabolite activator protein
   3523..4605    -  CDS            lacI: lac repressor; lacI; The lac repressor binds to the lac operator to inhibit transcription in E. coli. This inhibition can be relieved by adding lactose or isopropyl-β-D-thiogalactopyranoside (IPTG).
   4606..4683    -  promoter       lacI promoter: lacI
   4691..4970    -  CDS            TcR (fragment): tetracycline efflux protein; tet; confers resistance to tetracycline
   4992..5010    +  promoter       T7 promoter: promoter for bacteriophage T7 RNA polymerase
   5011..5035    +  protein_bind   lac operator: The lac repressor binds to the lac operator to inhibit transcription in E. coli. This inhibition can be relieved by adding lactose or isopropyl-β-D-thiogalactopyranoside (IPTG). lac repressor encoded by lacI
   5050..5072    +  RBS            RBS: efficient ribosome binding site from bacteriophage T7 gene 10 (Olins and Rangwala, 1989)
   5091..5107    +  CDS            capTEV™ (fragment): composite tag for in vivo biotinylation, TEV protease cleavage, and 6xHis tagging
   5142..5858    +  CDS            mGreenLantern: monomeric GFP derivative that displays exceptionally high brightness in cells (Campbell et al., 2020)
   5894..5917    +  CDS            capTEV™ (fragment): composite tag for in vivo biotinylation, TEV protease cleavage, and 6xHis tagging
   5919..6302    +  CDS            SAV_STRAV (fragment): Experimental evidence at protein level: Swiss-Prot protein existence level 1. The biological function of streptavidin is not known. Forms a strong non-covalent specific complex with biotin (one molecule of biotin per subunit of streptavidin). From Streptomyces avidinii.
   6312..6329    +  CDS            9xHis (fragment): 9xHis affinity tag
   6339..6388    +  CDS            SET1 (fragment): solubility-enhancement tag derived from T7 phage gene 10B
   6396..6443    +  terminator     T7 terminator: transcription terminator for bacteriophage T7 RNA polymerase
>Addgene plasmid #191200 | pET28a-LSSmGFP-TEV-SAV | addgene full sequence | sequence record 376986 | Addgene NGS Result
CTATATCCGGATTGGCGAATGGG
[124 nt withheld, positions 24-147]
C
[91 nt withheld, positions 149-239]
A
[49 nt withheld, positions 241-289]
CCTTTGACGTTGGAGTCCACGTTCTTT
[37 nt withheld, positions 317-353]
ACCCTATCTCGGTCTATTCTTTTGATTTATAAGGGATTTTGCCGATTTCGGCCTATTGGTTAAAAAATGA
GCTGATTTAACAAAAATTTAACGCGAATTTTAACAAAATATTAACGCTTACAATTTAGGTGGCACTTTTC
GGGGAAATGTGCGCGGAACCCCTATTTGTTTATTTTTCTAAATACATTCAAATATGTATCCGCTCATGAA
TTAATTCTTAGAAAAACTCATCGAGCATCAAATGAAACTGCAATTTATTCATATCAGGATTATCAATACC
ATATTTTTGAAAAAGCCGTTTCTGTAATGAAGGAGAAAACTCACCGAGGCAGTTCCATAGGATGGCAAGA
TCCTGGTATCGGTCTGCGATTCCGACTCGTCCAACATCAATACAACCTATTAATTTCCCCTCGTCAAAAA
TAAGGTTATCAAGTGAGAAATCACCATGAGTGACGACTGAATCCGGTGAGAATGGCAAAAGTTTATGCAT
TTCTTTCCAGACTTGTTCAACAGGCCAGCCATTACGCTCGTCATCAAAATCACTCGCATCAACCAAACCG
TTATTCATTCGTGATTGCGCCTGAGCGAGACGAAATACGCGATCGCTGTTAAAAGGACAATTACAAACAG
GAATCGAATGCAACCGGCGCAGGAACACTGCCAGCGCATCAACAATATTTTCACCTGAATCAGGATATTC
TTCTAATACCTGGAATGCTGTTTTCCCGGGGATCGCAGTGGTGAGTAACCATGCATCATCAGGAGTACGG
ATAAAATGCTTGATGGTCGGAAGAGGCATAAATTCCGTCAGCCAGTTTAGTCTGACCATCTCATCTGTAA
CATCATTGGCAACGCTACCTTTGCCATGTTTCAGAAACAACTCTGGCGCATCGGGCTTCCCATACAATCG
ATAGATTGTCGCACCTGATTGCCCGACATTATCGCGAGCCCATTTATACCCATATAAATCAGCATCCATG
TTGGAATTTAATCGCGGCCTAGAGCAAGACGTTTCCCGTTGAATATGGCTCATAACACCCCTTGTATTAC
TGTTTATGTAAGCAGACAGTTTTATTGTTCATGACCAAAATCCCTTAACGTGAGTTTTCGTTCCACTGAG
CGTCAGACCCCGTAGAAAAGATCAAAGGATCTTCTTGAGATCCTTTTTTTCTGCGCGTAATCTGCTGCTT
GCAAACAAAAAAACCACCGCTACCAGCGGTGGTTTGTTTGCCGGATCAAGAGCTACCAACTCTTTTTCCG
AAGGTAACTGGCTTCAGCAGAGCGCAGATACCAAATACTGTCCTTCTAGTGTAGCCGTAGTTAGGCCACC
ACTTCAAGAACTCTGTAGCACCGCCTACATACCTCGCTCTGCTAATCCTGTTACCAGTGGCTGCTGCCAG
TGGCGATAAGTCGTGTCTTACCGGGTTGGACTCAAGACGATAGTTACCGGATAAGGCGCAGCGGTCGGGC
TGAACGGGGGGTTCGTGCACACAGCCCAGCTTGGAGCGAACGACCTACACCGAACTGAGATACCTACAGC
GTGAGCTATGAGAAAGCGCCACGCTTCCCGAAGGGAGAAAGGCGGACAGGTATCCGGTAAGCGGCAGGGT
CGGAACAGGAGAGCGCACGAGGGAGCTTCCAGGGGGAAACGCCTGGTATCTTTATAGTCCTGTCGGGTTT
CGCCACCTCTGACTTGAGCGTCGATTTTTGTGATGCTCGTCAGGGGGGCGGAGCCTATGGAAAAACGCCA
GCAACGCGGCCTTTTTACGGTTCCTGGCCTTTTGCTGGCCTTTTGCTCACATGTTCTTTCCTGCGTTATC
CCCTGATTCTGTGGATAACCGTATTACCGCCTTTGAGTGAGCTGATACCGCTCGCCGCAGCCGAACGACC
GAGCGCAGCGAGTCAGTGAGCGAGGAAGCGGAAGAGCGCCTGATGCGGTATTTTCTCCTTACGCATCTGT
GCGGTATTTCACACCGCAATGGTGCACTCTCAGTACAATCTGCTCTGATGCCGCATAGTTAAGCCAGTAT
ACACTCCGCTATCGCTACGTGACTGGGTCATGGCTGCGCCCCGACACCCGCCAACACCCGCTGACGCGCC
CTGACGGGCTTGTCTGCTCCCGGCATCCGCTTACAGACAAGCTGTGACCGTCTCCGGGAGCTGCATGTGT
CAGAGGTTTTCACCGTCATCACCGAAACGCGCGAGGCAGCTGCGGTAAAGCTCATCAGCGTGGTCGTGAA
GCGATTCACAGATGTCTGCCTGTTCATCCGCGTCCAGCTCGTTGAGTTTCTCCAGAAGCGTTAATGTCTG
GCTTCTGATAAAGCGGGCCATGTTAAGGGCGGTTTTTTCCTGTTTGGTCACTGATGCCTCCGTGTAAGGG
GGATTTCTGTTCATGGGGGTAATGATACCGATGAAACGAGAGAGGATGCTCACGATACGGGTTACTGATG
ATGAACATGCCCGGTTACTGGAACGTTGTGAGGGTAAACAACTGGCGGTATGGATGCGGCGGGACCAGAG
AAAAATCACTCAGGGTCAATGCCAGCGCTTCGTTAATACAGATGTAGGTGTTCCACAGGGTAGCCAGCAG
CATCCTGCGATGCAGATCCGGAACATAATGGTGCAGGGCGCTGACTTCCGCGTTTCCAGACTTTACGAAA
CACGGAAACCGAAGACCATTCATGTTGTTGCTCAGGTCGCAGACGTTTTGCAGCAGCAGTCGCTTCACGT
TCGCTCGCGTATCGGTGATTCATTCTGCTAACCAGTAAGGCAACCCCGCCAGCCTAGCCGGGTCCTCAAC
GACAGGAGCACGATCATGCGCACCCGTGGGGCCGCCATGCCGGCGATAATGGCCTGCTTCTCGCCGAAAC
GTTTGGTGGCGGGACCAGTGACGAAGGCTTGAGCGAGGGCGTGCAAGATTCCGAATACCGCAAGCGACAG
GCCGATCATCGTCGCGCTCCAGCGAAAGCGGTCCTCGCCGAAAATGACCCAGAGCGCTGCCGGCACCTGT
CCTACGAGTTGCATGATAAAGAAGACAGTCATAAGTGCGGCGACGATAGTCATGCCCCGCGCCCACCGGA
AGGAGCTGACTGGGTTGAAGGCTCTCAAGGGCATCGGTCGAGATCCCGGTGCCTAATGAGTGAGCTAACT
TACATTAATTGCGTTGCGCTCACTGCCCGCTTTCCAGTCGGGAAACCTGTCGTGCCAGCTGCATTAATGA
ATCGGCCAACGCGCGGGGAGAGGCGGTTTGCGTATTGGGCGCCAGGGTGGTTTTTCTTTTCACCAGTGAG
ACGGGCAACAGCTGATTGCCCTTCACCGCCTGGCCCTGAGAGAGTTGCAGCAAGCGGTCCACGCTGGTTT
GCCCCAGCAGGCGAAAATCCTGTTTGATGGTGGTTAACGGCGGGATATAACATGAGCTGTCTTCGGTATC
GTCGTATCCCACTACCGAGATATCCGCACCAACGCGCAGCCCGGACTCGGTAATGGCGCGCATTGCGCCC
AGCGCCATCTGATCGTTGGCAACCAGCATCGCAGTGGGAACGATGCCCTCATTCAGCATTTGCATGGTTT
GTTGAAAACCGGACATGGCACTCCAGTCGCCTTCCCGTTCCGCTATCGGCTGAATTTGATTGCGAGTGAG
ATATTTATGCCAGCCAGCCAGACGCAGACGCGCCGAGACAGAACTTAATGGGCCCGCTAACAGCGCGATT
TGCTGGTGACCCAATGCGACCAGATGCTCCACGCCCAGTCGCGTACCGTCTTCATGGGAGAAAATAATAC
TGTTGATGGGTGTCTGGTCAGAGACATCAAGAAATAACGCCGGAACATTAGTGCAGGCAGCTTCCACAGC
AATGGCATCCTGGTCATCCAGCGGATAGTTAATGATCAGCCCACTGACGCGTTGCGCGAGAAGATTGTGC
ACCGCCGCTTTACAGGCTTCGACGCCGCTTCGTTCTACCATCGACACCACCACGCTGGCACCCAGTTGAT
CGGCGCGAGATTTAATCGCCGCGACAATTTGCGACGGCGCGTGCAGGGCCAGACTGGAGGTGGCAACGCC
AATCAGCAACGACTGTTTGCCCGCCAGTTGTTGTGCCACGCGGTTGGGAATGTAATTCAGCTCCGCCATC
GCCGCTTCCACTTTTTCCCGCGTTTTCGCAGAAACGTGGCTGGCCTGGTTCACCACGCGGGAAACGGTCT
GATAAGAGACACCGGCATACTCTGCGACATCGTATAACGTTACTGGTTTCACATTCACCACCCTGAATTG
ACTCTCTTCCGGGCGCTATCATGCCATACCGCGAAAGGTTTTGCGCCATTCGATGGTGTCCGGGATCTCG
ACGCTCTCCCTTATGCGACTCCTGCATTAGGAAGCAGCCCAGTAGTAGGTTGAGGCCGTTGAGCACCGCC
GCCGCAAGGAATGGTGCATGCAAGGAGATGGCGCCCAACAGTCCCCCGGCCACGGGGCCTGCCACCATAC
CCACGCCGAAACAAGCGCTCATGAGCCCGAAGTGGCGAGCCCGATCTTCCCCATCGGTGATGTCGGCGAT
ATAGGCGCCAGCAACCGCACCTGTGGCGCCGGTGATGCCGGCCACGATGCGTCCGGCGTAGAGGATCGAG
ATCTCGATCCCGCGAAATTAATACGACTCACTATAGGGGAATTGTGAGCGGATAACAATTCCCCTCTAGA
AATAATTTTGTTTAACTTTAAGAAGGAGATATACCATGGGCAGCAGCCATCATCATCATCATCACAGTTC
AGGCAAAGCAGAAACAATACTCTCTCATATGGTGAGCAAGGGCGAGGAGCTGTTCACCGGGGTGGTGCCC
ATCCTGGTCGAGCTGGACGGCGACGTAAACGGCCACAAGTTCAGCGTCCGCGGCGAGGGCGAGGGCGATG
CCACCAACGGCAAACTGTCCCTGAAGCTCATCTCCACCACCGGCAAGCTGCCCGTGCCCTGGCCCACCCT
CGTGACCACCTTAAGCTACGGCCAGATGGTGTTCGCCCGCTACCCTGACAACATGAAGCAGCACGACTTC
TTCAAGTCCGCCATGCCCGAAGGCTACGTCCAGGAGCGCACCATCTCTTTCGAGGACGACGGTTACTACA
AGACCCGCGCCGAGGTGAAGTTCGAGGGCGACACCCTGGTGAACCGCATCGTGCTGAAGGGCATCGACTT
CAAGGAGGACGGCAACATCCTGGGGCACAACCTGGAGTACAACTTCAACAGCCACAACGTCTATATCACG
GCCGACAAGCAGAAGAACGGCATCAAGGCTAACTTCAAGATCCGCCACAACGTTGAGGACGGCGGCGTGC
AGCTCGCCGACCACTACCAGCAGAACACCCCCATCGGCGACGGCCCCGTGCTGCTGCCCGACAACCACTA
CCTGAGCATCCAGTCCAAGCTGAGCAAAGACCCCAACGAGAAGCGCGATCACATGGTCCTGAAGGAGAGG
GTGACCGCCGCCGGGATTACACATGACATGAACGAGCTGTACAAGGGATCCGCTGGCTCAGCTGCTGGTT
CTGGTGAATTCGAGAATCTGTATTTTCAGGGTCATGCTGAAGCTGGTATCACCGGTACTTGGTACAACCA
GCTGGGGTCTACCTTCATCGTTACCGCTGGTGCTGACGGTGCACTGACCGGTACTTACGAAAGCGCTGTT
GGTAACGCTGAAAGCCGTTATGTTCTGACCGGTCGTTACGACTCTGCTCCGGCTACCGACGGTTCTGGTA
CTGCTCTGGGTTGGACCGTTGCTTGGAAAAACAACTACCGTAACGCTCACTCTGCTACCACCTGGTCTGG
CCAGTACGTTGGTGGTGCTGAAGCTCGTATCAACACCCAGTGGCTGCTGACCTCTGGTACCACCGAAGCT
AACGCTTGGAAATCTACCCTGGTTGGTCACGACACGTTCACCAAAGTTAAACCGTCTGCTGCTTCTATCT
AACTCGAGCACCACCACCACCACCACTGAGATCCGGCTGCTAACAAAGCCCGAAAGGAAGCTGAGTTGGC
TGCTGCCACCGCTGAGCAATAACTAGCATAACCCCTTGGGGCCTCTAAACGGGTCTTGAGGGGTTTTTTG
CTGAAAGGAGGAA
